>Addgene plasmid #163718 | pJH474_pTech_Para-supP | addgene full sequence | sequence record 323842 | Addgene NGS Result
ATGAGCCATATTCAACGGGAAACGTCTTGCTCTAGGCCGCGATTAAATTCCAACATGGATGCTGATTTAT
ATGGGTATAAATGGGCTCGCGATAATGTCGGGCAATCAGGTGCGACAATCTATCGATTGTATGGGAAGCC
CGATGCGCCAGAGTTGTTTCTGAAACATGGCAAAGGTAGCGTTGCCAATGATGTTACAGATGAGATGGTC
AGACTAAACTGGCTGACGGAATTTATGCCTCTTCCGACCATCAAGCATTTTATCCGTACTCCTGATGATG
CATGGTTACTCACCACTGCGATCCCCGGGAAAACAGCATTCCAGGTATTAGAAGAATATCCTGATTCAGG
TGAAAATATTGTTGATGCGCTGGCAGTGTTCCTGCGCCGGTTGCATTCGATTCCTGTTTGTAATTGTCCT
TTTAACAGCGATCGCGTATTTCGTCTCGCTCAGGCGCAATCACGAATGAATAACGGTTTGGTTGATGCGA
GTGATTTTGATGACGAGCGTAATGGCTGGCCTGTTGAACAAGTCTGGAAAGAAATGCATAAACTTTTGCC
ATTCTCACCGGATTCAGTCGTCACTCATGGTGATTTCTCACTTGATAACCTTATTTTTGACGAGGGGAAA
TTAATAGGTTGTATTGATGTTGGACGAGTCGGAATCGCAGACCGATACCAGGATCTTGCCATCCTATGGA
ACTGCCTCGGTGAGTTTTCTCCTTCATTACAGAAACGGCTTTTTCAAAAATATGGTATTGATAATCCTGA
TATGAATAAATTGCAGTTTCATTTGATGCTCGATGAGTTTTTCTAATTTTTTTAAGGCAGTTATTGGTGC
CCTTAAACGCCTGGTTGCTACGCCTGAATAAGTGATAATAAGCGGATGAATGGCAGAAATTCGAAAGCAA
ATTCGACCCGGGCGGCCGCAACCCAGCGTTCGATGCTTCTTTGAGCGAACGATCAAAAATAAGTGCCTTC
CCATCGAAACCAATTGTCCATATTGCATCAGACATTGCCGTCACTGCGTCTTTTACTGGCTCTTCTCGCT
AACCAAACCGGTAACCCCGCTTATTAAAAGCATTCTGTAACAAAGCGGGACCAAAGCCATGACAAAAACG
CGTAACAAAAGTGTCTATAATCACGGCAGAAAAGTCCACATTGATTATTTGCACGGCGTCACACTTTGCT
ATGCCATAGCATTTTTATCCATAAGATTAGCGGATCCTACCTGACGCTTTTTATCGCAACTCTCTACTGT
TTCTCCATGCCGAAGTGGCGAAATCGGTAGACGCAGTTGATTCTAAATCAACCGTAGAAATACGTGCCGG
TTCGAGTCCGGCCTTCGGCACCAAATTCGAAAAGCCTGCTCAACGAGCAGGCTTTTTTGCATGGCGTTAC
CCAACTTAATCGCCTTGCAGCACATCCCCCTTTCGCCAGATCCCGCAAGAGGCCCGGCAGTACCGGCATA
ACCAAGCCTATGCCTACAGCATCCAGGGTGACGGTGCCGAGGATGACGATGAGCGCATTGTTAGATTTCA
TACACGGTGCCTGACTGCGTTAGCAATTTAACTGTGATAAACTACCGCATTAAAGCTTATCGATGATAAG
CTGTCAAACATGAGAATTACAACTTATATCGTATGGGGCTGACTTCAGGTGCTACATTTGAAGAGATAAA
TTGCACTGAAATCTAGAAATATTTTATCTGATTAATAAGATGATCTTCTTGAGATCGTTTTGGTCTGCGC
GTAATCTCTTGCTCTGAAAACGAAAAAACCGCCTTGCAGGGCGGTTTTTCGAAGGTTCTCTGAGCTACCA
ACTCTTTGAACCGAGGTAACTGGCTTGGAGGAGCGCAGCCACCAAAACTTGTCCTTTCAGTTTAGCCTTA
ACCGGCGCATGACTTCAAGACTAACTCCTCTAAATCAATTACCAGTGGCTGCTGCCAGTGGTGCTTTTGC
ATGTCTTTCCGGGTTGGACTCAAGACGATAGTTACCGGATAAGGCGCAGCGGTCGGACTGAACGGGGGGT
TCGTGCATACAGTCCAGCTTGGAGCGAACTGCCTACCCGGAACTGAGTGTCAGGCGTGGAATGAGACAAA
CGCGGCCATAACAGCGGAATGACACCGGTAAACCGAAAGGCAGGAACAGGAGAGCGCACGAGGGAGCCGC
CAGGGGGAAACGCCTGGTATCTTTATAGTCCTGTCGGGTTTCGCCACCACTGATTTGAGCGTCAGATTTC
GTGATGCTTGTCAGGGGGGCGGAGCCTATGGAAAAACGGCTTTGCCGCGGCCCTCTCACTTCCCTGTTAA
GTATCTTCCTGGCATCTTCCAGGAAATCTCCGCCCCGTTCGTAAGCCATTTCCGCTCGCCGCAGTCGAAC
GACCGAGCGTAGCGAGTCAGTGAGCGAGGAAGCGGAATATATCCTGTATCACATATTCTGCTGACGCACC
GGTGCAGCCTTTTTTCTCCTGCCACATGAAGCACTTCACTGACACCCTCATCAGTGCCAACATAGTAAGC
CAGTATACACTCCGCTAGCGCTGATGTCCGGCGGTGCTTTTGCCGTTACGCACCACCCCGTCAGTAGCTG
AACAGGAGGGACAGTAAGAGGTTCCAACTTTCACCATAATGAAATAAGATCACTACCGGGCGTATTTTTT
GAGTTATCGAGATTTTCAGGAGCTAAGGAAGCTAAA
Features (pLannotate 1.2.2; 10 found; start..end, strand, type, name):
      1..816     +  CDS            KanR: aminoglycoside phosphotransferase; aph(3')-Ia; confers resistance to kanamycin in bacteria or G418 (Geneticin®) in eukaryotes
   1103..1268    +  promoter       araBAD promoter: araBAD; promoter of the L-arabinose operon of E. coli; the araC regulatory gene is transcribed in the opposite direction (Guzman et al., 1995)
   1268..1349    +  ncRNA          tRNA: Accession: RF00005 - tRNA
   1392..1439    +  CDS            lacZα (fragment): LacZα fragment of β-galactosidase; lacZ fragment
   1440..1541    -  CDS            TcR (fragment): tetracycline efflux protein; tet; confers resistance to tetracycline
   1589..1617    -  promoter       tet promoter: E. coli promoter for tetracycline efflux protein gene
   1729..2274    +  rep_origin     p15A ori: Plasmids containing the medium-copy-number p15A origin of replication can be propagated in E. coli cells that contain a second plasmid with the ColE1 origin.
   2362..2417    +  rep_origin     RSF ori (fragment): Plasmids containing the RSF 1030 origin of replication can be propagated in E. coli cells that contain additional plasmids with compatible origins.
   2536..2604    -  mobile_element IS1 (fragment): prokaryotic transposable element IS1
   2604..2696    +  promoter       cat promoter (fragment): promoter of the E. coli cat gene encoding chloramphenicol acetyltransferase
