[The description below was written by a language model from this plasmid's Addgene catalogue record and pLannotate feature annotations shown in this document.]
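Description:
pJH474_pTech_Para-supP is a small (about 2.7 kb) bacterial expression plasmid built on a p15A backbone for arabinose-inducible production of the suppressor tRNA supP in E. coli. It replicates from the p15A origin, which is compatible with ColE1-type plasmids and so allows it to be carried alongside a second plasmid. The catalogue lists it as high copy, although p15A is generally described as a medium-copy origin. Selection is by kanamycin, conferred by the aph(3')-Ia aminoglycoside phosphotransferase gene.

The payload is compact: an araBAD promoter sits immediately upstream of an approximately 80-nt element annotated as a tRNA, which corresponds to the synthetic supP insert named in the record. Adding L-arabinose therefore drives transcription of the suppressor tRNA, which in general lets the ribosome read through a stop codon placed within a target gene rather than terminating there. The record does not state which stop codon supP decodes or which amino acid it inserts. No araC coding sequence appears in the feature table, so the AraC regulator needed for arabinose control presumably comes from the host or another plasmid, though the record does not say so. The remaining annotations (short lacZα, TcR, RSF origin, IS1 and cat promoter fragments, plus a tet promoter) look like backbone remnants rather than functional parts.

According to the associated publication title, the plasmid belongs to a suppressor tRNA-mediated feedforward loop designed to eliminate leaky gene expression in bacteria. In such a scheme, the target protein is made only when both its own transcript and the suppressor tRNA are induced.
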