Addgene plasmid #163718: pJH474_pTech_Para-supP
Purpose: Arabinose-inducible expression of supP
Depositing lab: Matthew Bennett. Depositing organization: Rice University. Publication: A suppressor tRNA-mediated feedforward loop eliminates leaky gene expression in bacteria. Ho JML, Miller CA, Parks SE, Mattia JR, Bennett MR. Nucleic Acids Res. 2021 Mar 18;49(5):e25. doi: 10.1093/nar/gkaa1179. PubMed 33290521.
Backbone
  Vector backbone: p15A
  Vector type: Bacterial Expression
Growth in bacteria
  Bacterial resistance: Kanamycin, 50 μg/mL
  Growth temperature: 37°C
  Growth strain: NEB Stable
  Copy number: High Copy
Gene/Insert
  Gene/Insert name: supP
  Species: Synthetic
  Cloning method: Gibson Cloning
Terms and licenses: Academic/Nonprofit Terms; Industry Terms: Not Available to Industry
How to cite: pJH474_pTech_Para-supP was a gift from Matthew Bennett (Addgene plasmid # 163718 ; http://n2t.net/addgene:163718 ; RRID:Addgene_163718)
