>Addgene plasmid #163718 | pJH474_pTech_Para-supP | depositor partial sequence | sequence record 317457 | Para-supP
GAAACCAATTGTCCATATTGCATCAGACATTGCCGTCACTGCGTCTTTTACTGGCTCTTCTCGCTAACCA
AACCGGTAACCCCGCTTATTAAAAGCATTCTGTAACAAAGCGGGACCAAAGCCATGACAAAAACGCGTAA
CAAAAGTGTCTATAATCACGGCAGAAAAGTCCACATTGATTATTTGCACGGCGTCACACTTTGCTATGCC
ATAGCATTTTTATCCATAAGATTAGCGGATCCTACCTGACGCTTTTTATCGCAACTCTCTACTGTTTCTC
CATGCCGAAGTGGCGAAATCGGTAGACGCAGTTGATTCUAAATCAACCGTAGAAATACGTGCCGGTTCGA
GTCCGGCCTTCGGCACCA
